Addgene plasmid #212090: 5'-BirA-FLAG Chtop-exon minimal CMV pCDNA5
Purpose: LR vector for integration of Chtop-exon into N2a FRT rtTA3 expression cells (BioID vector)
Depositing lab: Benjamin Blencowe. Depositing organization: University of Toronto. Publication: Systematic analysis of alternative exon-dependent interactome remodeling reveals multitasking functions of gene regulatory factors. Roth JF, Braunschweig U, Wu M, Li JD, Lin ZY, Larsen B, Weatheritt RJ, Gingras AC, Blencowe BJ. Mol Cell. 2023 Dec 7;83(23):4222-4238.e10. doi: 10.1016/j.molcel.2023.10.034. PubMed 38065061.
Backbone
  Vector backbone: 5'-BirA*-FLAG minimal CMV pCDNA5
  Vector type: Mammalian Expression
Growth in bacteria
  Bacterial resistance: Ampicillin, 100 μg/mL
  Growth temperature: 37°C
  Growth strain: DH5alpha
  Copy number: High Copy
Gene/Insert
  Gene/Insert name: Chtop-exon (alt name: NP_001280707.1)
  Species: M. musculus (mouse)
  Entrez Gene: Chtop (a.k.a. 2500003M10Rik, Fop, Srag)
  Cloning method: Gateway Cloning
Terms and licenses: Academic/Nonprofit Terms; Industry Terms: Not Available to Industry
How to cite: 5'-BirA-FLAG Chtop-exon minimal CMV pCDNA5 was a gift from Benjamin Blencowe (Addgene plasmid # 212090 ; http://n2t.net/addgene:212090 ; RRID:Addgene_212090)
