[The description below was written by a language model from this plasmid's Addgene catalogue record and pLannotate feature annotations shown in this document.]
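Description:
5'-BirA-FLAG Chtop-exon minimal CMV pCDNA5 is a mammalian expression plasmid built on a pcDNA5-style FRT backbone and used for BioID proximity labelling. It is the product of a Gateway LR reaction, so the mouse Chtop coding sequence sits between attB1 and attB2 sites. According to the catalogue entry, the insert is the "Chtop-exon" isoform. The name suggests one of a pair of isoforms differing by an alternative exon, but the record does not say which exon is involved or whether it is included or skipped in this isoform. In bacteria the plasmid replicates from a high-copy ColE1/pUC origin and is selected with ampicillin through the bla gene. The annotation also picks up a partial f1 origin and remnants of lac and bleomycin-resistance sequences, which appear to be backbone leftovers.

The expression cassette is driven by a tetracycline-responsive promoter, consisting of repeated tet operator elements joined to a minimal CMV promoter, so transcription depends on a transactivator and doxycycline. This matches the stated recipient line, N2a FRT cells expressing rtTA3. Downstream, the E. coli biotin ligase BirA (named BirA* in the backbone, the promiscuous BioID form) is followed by a FLAG epitope and then Chtop, placing the ligase and tag at the N-terminus of the bait, with a bGH polyadenylation signal terminating the transcript. An FRT site lies immediately upstream of a hygromycin resistance gene followed by an SV40 polyadenylation signal. In the Flp-In arrangement, Flp-mediated recombination into a genomic FRT site activates this marker, allowing selection of single-site integrants. The resulting inducible lines can be used to biotinylate and identify proteins near Chtop, in this case to compare isoform-dependent interactomes.
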