Features (pLannotate 1.2.2; 25 found; start..end, strand, type, name):
    331..456     +  CDS            ble (fragment): BLE_KLEPN - Experimental evidence at protein level: Swiss-Prot protein existence level 1. Binding protein with a strong affinity to the bleomycin family of antibiotics. Binds to CL990; an antimitotic-antibiotic compound. From Klebsiella pneumoniae.
    451..572     +  polyA_signal   SV40 poly(A) signal: SV40 polyadenylation signal
    645..661     -  protein_bind   lac operator: The lac repressor binds to the lac operator to inhibit transcription in E. coli. This inhibition can be relieved by adding lactose or isopropyl-β-D-thiogalactopyranoside (IPTG). lac repressor encoded by lacI
    669..699     -  promoter       lac promoter: promoter for the E. coli lac operon
    714..735     -  protein_bind   CAP binding site: CAP binding activates transcription in the presence of cAMP. E. coli catabolite activator protein
    748..840     -  CDS            lacI (fragment): lac repressor; lacI; The lac repressor binds to the lac operator to inhibit transcription in E. coli. This inhibition can be relieved by adding lactose or isopropyl-β-D-thiogalactopyranoside (IPTG).
   1023..1611    -  rep_origin     ori: high-copy-number ColE1/pMB1/pBR322/pUC origin of replication
   1782..2642    -  CDS            AmpR: β-lactamase; bla; confers resistance to ampicillin, carbenicillin, and related antibiotics
   2643..2747    -  promoter       AmpR promoter: bla
   2806..2858    -  misc_feature   bom (fragment): basis of mobility region from pBR322
   3039..3059    +  promoter       tight TRE promoter (fragment): Tet-responsive promoter PTight, consisting of seven tet operator sequences followed by the minimal CMV promoter
   3076..3096    +  promoter       tight TRE promoter (fragment): Tet-responsive promoter PTight, consisting of seven tet operator sequences followed by the minimal CMV promoter
   3113..3133    +  promoter       tight TRE promoter (fragment): Tet-responsive promoter PTight, consisting of seven tet operator sequences followed by the minimal CMV promoter
   3150..3170    +  promoter       tight TRE promoter (fragment): Tet-responsive promoter PTight, consisting of seven tet operator sequences followed by the minimal CMV promoter
   3178..3223    +  promoter       TRE3GV promoter (fragment): 3rd-generation Tet-responsive promoter that can be activated by binding of Tet-On® 3G, optimized for retroviral and lentiviral vectors
   3348..4310    +  CDS            birA: BIRA_ECOLI - Also known as bioR, dhbB. Experimental evidence at protein level: Swiss-Prot protein existence level 1. Acts both as a biotin--[acetyl-CoA-carboxylase] ligase and a biotin-operon repressor. In the presence of ATP, BirA activates biotin to form the BirA-biotinyl-5'-adenylate (BirA-bio-5'-AMP or holoBirA) complex. HoloBirA can either transfer the biotinyl moiety to the biotin carboxyl carrier protein (BCCP) subunit of acetyl-CoA carboxylase, or bind to the biotin operator site and inhibit transcription of the operon. From Escherichia coli (strain K12).
   4341..4364    +  CDS            3xFLAG (fragment): three tandem FLAG® epitope tags
   4378..4395    +  protein_bind   attB1 (fragment): mutant version of attB; core recombination site for the Gateway® BP reaction BP Clonase™
   4404..5009    +  CDS            Chtop (fragment): CHTOP_MOUSE - Also known as Fop. Experimental evidence at protein level: Swiss-Prot protein existence level 1. Plays an important role in the ligand-dependent activation of estrogen receptor target genes (By similarity). May play a role in the silencing of fetal globin genes (PubMed:20688955). Recruits the 5FMC complex to ZNF148, leading to desumoylation of ZNF148 and subsequent transactivation of ZNF148 target genes (PubMed:22872859). Required for the tumorigenicity of glioblastoma cells. Binds to 5- hydroxymethylcytosine (5hmC) and associates with the methylosome complex containing PRMT1, PR
   5014..5038    -  protein_bind   attB2: mutant version of attB; recombination site for the Gateway® BP reaction BP Clonase™
   5086..5310    +  polyA_signal   bGH poly(A) signal: bovine growth hormone polyadenylation signal
   5314..5335    +  promoter       SV40 promoter (fragment): SV40 enhancer and early promoter
   5356..5589    +  rep_origin     f1 ori (fragment) (sequence partly withheld): f1 bacteriophage origin of replication; arrow indicates direction of (+) strand synthesis
   5594..5641    +  protein_bind   FRT: FLP-mediated recombination occurs in the 8-bp core sequence TCTAGAAA (Turan and Bode, 2011). FLP recombinase from the Saccharomyces cerevisiae 2μ plasmid
   5649..321     +  CDS            HygR (across the origin): aminoglycoside phosphotransferase from E. coli; aph(4)-Ia; confers resistance to hygromycin
>Addgene plasmid #212090 | 5'-BirA-FLAG Chtop-exon minimal CMV pCDNA5 | addgene full sequence | sequence record 420889 | Addgene NGS Result
AGGCCGTGGTTGGCTTGTATGGAGCAGCAGACGCGCTACTTCGAGCGGAGGCATCCGGAGCTTGCAGGAT
CGCCGCGGCTCCGGGCGTATATGCTCCGCATTGGTCTTGACCAACTCTATCAGAGCTTGGTTGACGGCAA
TTTCGATGATGCAGCTTGGGCGCAGGGTCGATGCGACGCAATCGTCCGATCCGGAGCCGGGACTGTCGGG
CGTACACAAATCGCCCGCAGAAGCGCGGCCGTCTGGACCGATGGCTGTGTAGAAGTACTCGCCGATAGTG
GAAACCGACGCCCCAGCACTCGTCCGAGGGCAAAGGAATAGCACGTACTACGAGATTTCGATTCCACCGC
CGCCTTCTATGAAAGGTTGGGCTTCGGAATCGTTTTCCGGGACGCCGGCTGGATGATCCTCCAGCGCGGG
GATCTCATGCTGGAGTTCTTCGCCCACCCCAACTTGTTTATTGCAGCTTATAATGGTTACAAATAAAGCA
ATAGCATCACAAATTTCACAAATAAAGCATTTTTTTCACTGCATTCTAGTTGTGGTTTGTCCAAACTCAT
CAATGTATCTTATCATGTCTGTATACCGTCGACCTCTAGCTAGAGCTTGGCGTAATCATGGTCATAGCTG
TTTCCTGTGTGAAATTGTTATCCGCTCACAATTCCACACAACATACGAGCCGGAAGCATAAAGTGTAAAG
CCTGGGGTGCCTAATGAGTGAGCTAACTCACATTAATTGCGTTGCGCTCACTGCCCGCTTTCCAGTCGGG
AAACCTGTCGTGCCAGCTGCATTAATGAATCGGCCAACGCGCGGGGAGAGGCGGTTTGCGTATTGGGCGC
TCTTCCGCTTCCTCGCTCACTGACTCGCTGCGCTCGGTCGTTCGGCTGCGGCGAGCGGTATCAGCTCACT
CAAAGGCGGTAATACGGTTATCCACAGAATCAGGGGATAACGCAGGAAAGAACATGTGAGCAAAAGGCCA
GCAAAAGGCCAGGAACCGTAAAAAGGCCGCGTTGCTGGCGTTTTTCCATAGGCTCCGCCCCCCTGACGAG
CATCACAAAAATCGACGCTCAAGTCAGAGGTGGCGAAACCCGACAGGACTATAAAGATACCAGGCGTTTC
CCCCTGGAAGCTCCCTCGTGCGCTCTCCTGTTCCGACCCTGCCGCTTACCGGATACCTGTCCGCCTTTCT
CCCTTCGGGAAGCGTGGCGCTTTCTCATAGCTCACGCTGTAGGTATCTCAGTTCGGTGTAGGTCGTTCGC
TCCAAGCTGGGCTGTGTGCACGAACCCCCCGTTCAGCCCGACCGCTGCGCCTTATCCGGTAACTATCGTC
TTGAGTCCAACCCGGTAAGACACGACTTATCGCCACTGGCAGCAGCCACTGGTAACAGGATTAGCAGAGC
GAGGTATGTAGGCGGTGCTACAGAGTTCTTGAAGTGGTGGCCTAACTACGGCTACACTAGAAGAACAGTA
TTTGGTATCTGCGCTCTGCTGAAGCCAGTTACCTTCGGAAAAAGAGTTGGTAGCTCTTGATCCGGCAAAC
AAACCACCGCTGGTAGCGGTGGTTTTTTTGTTTGCAAGCAGCAGATTACGCGCAGAAAAAAAGGATCTCA
AGAAGATCCTTTGATCTTTTCTACGGGGTCTGACGCTCAGTGGAACGAAAACTCACGTTAAGGGATTTTG
GTCATGAGATTATCAAAAAGGATCTTCACCTAGATCCTTTTAAATTAAAAATGAAGTTTTAAATCAATCT
AAAGTATATATGAGTAAACTTGGTCTGACAGTTACCAATGCTTAATCAGTGAGGCACCTATCTCAGCGAT
CTGTCTATTTCGTTCATCCATAGTTGCCTGACTCCCCGTCGTGTAGATAACTACGATACGGGAGGGCTTA
CCATCTGGCCCCAGTGCTGCAATGATACCGCGAGACCCACGCTCACCGGCTCCAGATTTATCAGCAATAA
ACCAGCCAGCCGGAAGGGCCGAGCGCAGAAGTGGTCCTGCAACTTTATCCGCCTCCATCCAGTCTATTAA
TTGTTGCCGGGAAGCTAGAGTAAGTAGTTCGCCAGTTAATAGTTTGCGCAACGTTGTTGCCATTGCTACA
GGCATCGTGGTGTCACGCTCGTCGTTTGGTATGGCTTCATTCAGCTCCGGTTCCCAACGATCAAGGCGAG
TTACATGATCCCCCATGTTGTGCAAAAAAGCGGTTAGCTCCTTCGGTCCTCCGATCGTTGTCAGAAGTAA
GTTGGCCGCAGTGTTATCACTCATGGTTATGGCAGCACTGCATAATTCTCTTACTGTCATGCCATCCGTA
AGATGCTTTTCTGTGACTGGTGAGTACTCAACCAAGTCATTCTGAGAATAGTGTATGCGGCGACCGAGTT
GCTCTTGCCCGGCGTCAATACGGGATAATACCGCGCCACATAGCAGAACTTTAAAAGTGCTCATCATTGG
AAAACGTTCTTCGGGGCGAAAACTCTCAAGGATCTTACCGCTGTTGAGATCCAGTTCGATGTAACCCACT
CGTGCACCCAACTGATCTTCAGCATCTTTTACTTTCACCAGCGTTTCTGGGTGAGCAAAAACAGGAAGGC
AAAATGCCGCAAAAAAGGGAATAAGGGCGACACGGAAATGTTGAATACTCATACTCTTCCTTTTTCAATA
TTATTGAAGCATTTATCAGGGTTATTGTCTCATGAGCGGATACATATTTGAATGTATTTAGAAAAATAAA
CAAATAGGGGTTCCGCGCACATTTCCCCGAAAAGTGCCACCTGACGTCGACGGATCGGGAGATCTCCCGA
TCCCCTATGGTGCACTCTCAGTACAATCTGCTCTGATGCCGCATAGTTAAGCCAGTATCTGCTCCCTGCT
TGTGTGTTGGAGGTCGCTGAGTAGTGCGCGAGCAAAATTTAAGCTACAACAAGGCAAGGCTTGACCGACA
ATTGCATGAAGAATCTGCTTAGGGTTAGGCGTTTTGCGCTGCTTCGCGATGTACGGGCCAGATATACGCG
TCTCGAGGGATCCAAGCTGGCCGCACGTCTCCCTATCAGTGATAGAGAAGTCGACACGTCTCGAGCTCCC
TATCAGTGATAGAGAAGGTACGTCTAGAACGTCTCCCTATCAGTGATAGAGAAGTCGACACGTCTCGAGC
TCCCTATCAGTGATAGAGAAGGTACCCCCTATATAAGCAGAGCTCGTTTAGTGAACCGTCAGATCGCCTG
GAGACGCCATCCACGCTGTTTTGACCTCCATAGAAGACACCGGGACCGATCCAGCCTCCGCGGAGGCTGG
ATCCTCTAGCGTTTAAACTTAAGCTTGGTACCGAGCTCGGATCCAGCTAGCGCCACCATGAAGGACAACA
CCGTGCCCCTGAAGCTGATCGCCCTGCTGGCCAACGGCGAGTTCCACAGCGGCGAGCAGCTGGGCGAGAC
CCTGGGCATGAGCCGGGCCGCCATCAACAAGCACATCCAGACCCTGCGGGACTGGGGCGTGGACGTGTTC
ACCGTGCCCGGCAAGGGCTACAGCCTGCCCGAGCCCATCCAGCTGCTGAACGCCAAGCAGATCCTGGGCC
AGCTGGACGGCGGCAGCGTGGCCGTGCTGCCCGTGATCGACAGCACCAACCAGTACCTGCTGGACCGGAT
CGGCGAGCTGAAGAGCGGCGACGCCTGCATCGCCGAGTACCAGCAGGCCGGCCGGGGCGGCCGGGGCCGG
AAGTGGTTCAGCCCCTTCGGCGCCAACCTGTACCTGAGCATGTTCTGGCGGCTGGAGCAGGGCCCCGCCG
CCGCCATCGGCCTGAGCCTGGTGATCGGCATCGTGATGGCCGAGGTGCTGCGGAAGCTGGGCGCCGACAA
GGTGCGGGTGAAGTGGCCCAACGACCTGTACCTGCAGGACCGGAAGCTGGCCGGCATCCTGGTGGAGCTG
ACCGGCAAGACCGGCGACGCCGCCCAGATCGTGATCGGCGCCGGCATCAACATGGCCATGCGGCGGGTGG
AGGAGAGCGTGGTGAACCAGGGCTGGATCACCCTGCAGGAGGCCGGCATCAACCTGGACCGGAACACCCT
GGCCGCCATGCTGATCCGGGAGCTGCGGGCCGCCCTGGAGCTGTTCGAGCAGGAGGGCCTGGCCCCCTAC
CTGAGCCGGTGGGAGAAGCTGGACAACTTCATCAACCGGCCCGTGAAGCTGATCATCGGCGACAAGGAGA
TCTTCGGCATCAGCCGGGGCATCGACAAGCAGGGCGCCCTGCTGCTGGAGCAGGACGGCATCATCAAGCC
CTGGATGGGCGGCGAGATCAGCCTGCGGAGCGCCGAGAAGGGGGGATCTGGCCCCGGCGGCGGCGCGCCA
GACTACAAAGACGATGACGATAAACTAGGCGCGCCCACAAGTTTGTACAAAAAAGTTGGCACCGCTGCAC
AGTCAGCGCCGAAAGTTGTGCTAAAAAGCACCACCAAGATGTCTCTAAATGAGCGCTTTACTAATATGCT
GAAGAACAAACAGCCGATGCCAGTGAATATTCGGGCTTCGATGCAGCAGCAGCAGCAGCTAGCCAGTGCC
AGAAACAGAAGACTGGCCCAGCAGATGGAGAATAGACCCTCTGTCCAGGCAGCATTAAAACTTAAGCAGA
AGAGCTTAAAGCAGCGCCTGGGTAAGAGTAATATCCAGGCACGGTTAGGCCGACCCATAGGTGCCCTGGC
CAGGGGAGCAATTGGAGGAAGAGGCCTACCCATAATCCAGAGAGGCTTGCCCCGAGGAGGACTACGTGGG
GGACGTGCTACCAGAACCCTGCTTAGGGGTGGGATGTCGCTCCGAGGTCGGGGTATGATAGGTCGGGGAA
GAGGGGGCTTTGGAGGCAGAGGCCGAGGTCGTGGCCGAGGGAGAGGTGCCCTCACTCGCCCTGTATTGAC
CAAGGAGCAGCTGGACAACCAATTGGATGCATACATGTCGAAAACTAAAGGACACCTGGATGCTGAATTG
GATGCCTACATGGCACAGACAGATCCTGAAACCAATGATTGATACCCAACTTTCTTGTACAAAGTGGTGT
GACTCGAGTCTAGAGGGCCCGTTTAAACCCGCTGATCAGCCTCGACTGTGCCTTCTAGTTGCCAGCCATC
TGTTGTTTGCCCCTCCCCCGTGCCTTCCTTGACCCTGGAAGGTGCCACTCCCACTGTCCTTTCCTAATAA
AATGAGGAAATTGCATCGCATTGTCTGAGTAGGTGTCATTCTATTCTGGGGGGTGGGGTGGGGCAGGACA
GCAAGGGGGAGGATTGGGAAGACAATAGCAGGCATGCTGGGGATGCGGTGGGCTCTATGGCTTCTGAGGC
GGAAAGAACCAGCTGGGGCTCTAGGGGGTATCCCC
[124 nt withheld, positions 5356-5479]
C
[91 nt withheld, positions 5481-5571]
AGGGTGATGGTTCACGTACCTAGAAGTTCCTATTCCGAAGTTCCTATTCTCTAGAAAGTATAGGAACTTC
CTTGGCCAAAAAGCCTGAACTCACCGCGACGTCTGTCGAGAAGTTTCTGATCGAAAAGTTCGACAGCGTC
TCCGACCTGATGCAGCTCTCGGAGGGCGAAGAATCTCGTGCTTTCAGCTTCGATGTAGGAGGGCGTGGAT
ATGTCCTGCGGGTAAATAGCTGCGCCGATGGTTTCTACAAAGATCGTTATGTTTATCGGCACTTTGCATC
GGCCGCGCTCCCGATTCCGGAAGTGCTTGACATTGGGGAATTCAGCGAGAGCCTGACCTATTGCATCTCC
CGCCGTGCACAGGGTGTCACGTTGCAAGACCTGCCTGAAACCGAACTGCCCGCTGTTCTGCAGCCGGTCG
CGGAGGCCATGGATGCGATCGCTGCGGCCGATCTTAGCCAGACGAGCGGGTTCGGCCCATTCGGACCGCA
AGGAATCGGTCAATACACTACATGGCGTGATTTCATATGCGCGATTGCTGATCCCCATGTGTATCACTGG
CAAACTGTGATGGACGACACCGTCAGTGCGTCCGTCGCGCAGGCTCTCGATGAGCTGATGCTTTGGGCCG
AGGACTGCCCCGAAGTCCGGCACCTCGTGCACGCGGATTTCGGCTCCAACAATGTCCTGACGGACAATGG
CCGCATAACAGCGGTCATTGACTGGAGCGAGGCGATGTTCGGGGATTCCCAATACGAGGTCGCCAACATC
TTCTTCTGG
